>Addgene plasmid #153265 | pDGE474 | addgene full sequence | sequence record 307079 | Addgene NGS Result
TCGCGCGTTTCGGTGATGACGGTGAAAACCTCTGACACATGCAGCTCCCGGAGACGGTCACAGCTTGTCT
GTAAGCGGATGCCGGGAGCAGACAAGCCCGTCAGGGCGCGTCAGCGGGTGTTGGCGGGTGTCGGGGCTGG
CTTAACTATGCGGCATCAGAGCAGATTGTACTGAGAGTGCACCATATGCGGTGTGAAATACCGCACAGAT
GCGTAAGGAGAAAATACCGCATCAGGCGCCATTCGCCATTCAGGCTGCGCAACTGTTGGGAAGGGCGATC
GGTGCGGGCCTCTTCGCTATTACGCCAGCTGGCGAAAGGGGGATGTGCTGCAAGGCGATTAAGTTGGGTA
ACGCCAGGGTTTTCCCAGTCACGACGTTGTAAAACGACGGCCAGTGAATTCGAGCTCGGTACCTCGCGAA
TGCATCTAGATTTGGTCTCATTGCGTTTTCCCAGTCACGACCAAAAACTTCAAAATCTAACACAAATTTT
TATTGTATTTGAGCAGATTTGCATAATAGTCAGCGAAGCTGTGTCAAGGGCCAACATATTATTCCCACAT
CGGTAGGTCAACACATAAACTCCAGGTTTATGAGGCTTCGTAGCAGTAGCACATGTCAAAGTCTTCTGAG
ACGTTGATCGGCACGTAAGAGGTTCCAACTTTCACCATAATGAAATAAGATCACTACCGGGCGTATTTTT
TGAGTTATCGAGATTTTCAGGAGCTAAGGAAGCTAAAATGGAGAAAAAAATCACTGGATATACCACCGTT
GATATATCCCAATGGCATCGTAAAGAACATTTTGAGGCATTTCAGTCAGTTGCTCAATGTACCTATAACC
AGACCGTTCAGCTGGATATTACGGCCTTTTTAAAGACCGTAAAGAAAAATAAGCACAAGTTTTATCCGGC
CTTTATTCACATTCTTGCCCGCCTGATGAATGCTCATCCGGAATTCCGTATGGCAATGAAAGACGGTGAG
CTGGTGATATGGGATAGTGTTCACCCTTGTTACACCGTTTTCCATGAGCAAACTGAAACGTTTTCATCGC
TCTGGAGTGAATACCACGACGATTTCCGGCAGTTTCTACACATATATTCGCAAGATGTGGCGTGTTACGG
TGAAAACCTGGCCTATTTCCCTAAAGGGTTTATTGAGAATATGTTTTTCGTCTCAGCCAATCCCTGGGTG
AGTTTCACCAGTTTTGATTTAAACGTGGCCAATATGGACAACTTCTTCGCCCCCGTTTTCACCATGGGCA
AATATTATACGCAAGGCGACAAGGTGCTGATGCCGCTGGCGATTCAGGTTCATCATGCCGTTTGTGATGG
CTTCCATGTCGGTAGAATGCTTAATGAATTACAACAGTACTGCGATGAGTGGCAGGGGGGGCGTAAACGC
CGCGTGGATCCGGCTTACTAAAAGCCAGATAACAGTATGCGTATTTGCGCGCTGATTTTTGCGGTATAAG
AATATATACTGATATGTATACCCGAAGTATGTCAAAAAGAGGTATGCTATGAAGCAGCGTATTACAGTGA
CAGTTGACAGCGACAGCTATCAGTTGCTCAAGGCATATATGATGTCAATATCTCCGGTCTGGTAAGCACA
ACCATGCAGAATGAAGCCCGTCGTCTGCGTGCCGAACGCTGGAAAGCGGAAAATCAGGAAGGGATGGCTG
AGGTCGCCCGGTTTATTGAAATGAACGGCTCTTTTGCTGACGAGAACAGGGGCTGGTGAAATGCAGTTTA
AGGTTTACACCTATAAAAGAGAGAGCCGTTATCGTCTGTTTGTGGATGTACAGAGTGATATTATTGACAC
GCCCGGGCGACGGATGGTGATCCCCCTGGCCAGTGCACGTCTGCTGTCAGATAAAGTCTCCCGTGAACTT
TACCCGGTGGTGCATATCGGGGATGAAAGCTGGCGCATGATGACCACCGATATGGCCAGTGTGCCGGTTT
CCGTTATCGGGGAAGAAGTGGCTGATCTCAGCCACCGCGAAAATGACATCAAAAACGCCATTAACCTGAT
GTTCTGGGGAATATAAATGTCAGGCTCCCTTATACACAGCCAGTCGAAGACTTGTTTCAGAGCTATGCTG
GAAACAGCATAGCAAGTTGAAATAAGGCTAGTCCGTTATCAACTTGAAAAAGTGGCACCGAGTCGGTGCT
TTTTTTTCCCTTGAGACCAAATCGGATCCCGGGCCCGTCGACTGCAGAGGCCTGCATGCAAGCTTGGCGT
AATCATGGTCATAGCTGTTTCCTGTGTGAAATTGTTATCCGCTCACAATTCCACACAACATACGAGCCGG
AAGCATAAAGTGTAAAGCCTGGGGTGCCTAATGAGTGAGCTAACTCACATTAATTGCGTTGCGCTCACTG
CCCGCTTTCCAGTCGGGAAACCTGTCGTGCCAGCTGCATTAATGAATCGGCCAACGCGCGGGGAGAGGCG
GTTTGCGTATTGGGCGCTCTTCCGCTTCCTCGCTCACTGACTCGCTGCGCTCGGTCGTTCGGCTGCGGCG
AGCGGTATCAGCTCACTCAAAGGCGGTAATACGGTTATCCACAGAATCAGGGGATAACGCAGGAAAGAAC
ATGTGAGCAAAAGGCCAGCAAAAGGCCAGGAACCGTAAAAAGGCCGCGTTGCTGGCGTTTTTCCATAGGC
TCCGCCCCCCTGACGAGCATCACAAAAATCGACGCTCAAGTCAGAGGTGGCGAAACCCGACAGGACTATA
AAGATACCAGGCGTTTCCCCCTGGAAGCTCCCTCGTGCGCTCTCCTGTTCCGACCCTGCCGCTTACCGGA
TACCTGTCCGCCTTTCTCCCTTCGGGAAGCGTGGCGCTTTCTCATAGCTCACGCTGTAGGTATCTCAGTT
CGGTGTAGGTCGTTCGCTCCAAGCTGGGCTGTGTGCACGAACCCCCCGTTCAGCCCGACCGCTGCGCCTT
ATCCGGTAACTATCGTCTTGAGTCCAACCCGGTAAGACACGACTTATCGCCACTGGCAGCAGCCACTGGT
AACAGGATTAGCAGAGCGAGGTATGTAGGCGGTGCTACAGAGTTCTTGAAGTGGTGGCCTAACTACGGCT
ACACTAGAAGAACAGTATTTGGTATCTGCGCTCTGCTGAAGCCAGTTACCTTCGGAAAAAGAGTTGGTAG
CTCTTGATCCGGCAAACAAACCACCGCTGGTAGCGGTGGTTTTTTTGTTTGCAAGCAGCAGATTACGCGC
AGAAAAAAAGGATCTCAAGAAGATCCTTTGATCTTTTCTACGGGGTCTGACGCTCAGTGGAACGAAAACT
CACGTTAAGGGATTTTGGTCATGAGATTATCAAAAAGGATCTTCACCTAGATCCTTTTAAATTAAAAATG
AAGTTTTAAATCAATCTAAAGTATATATGAGTAAACTTGGTCTGACAGTTACCAATGCTTAATCAGTGAG
GCACCTATCTCAGCGATCTGTCTATTTCGTTCATCCATAGTTGCCTGACTCCCCGTCGTGTAGATAACTA
CGATACGGGAGGGCTTACCATCTGGCCCCAGTGCTGCAATGATACCGCGAGATCCACGCTCACCGGCTCC
AGATTTATCAGCAATAAACCAGCCAGCCGGAAGGGCCGAGCGCAGAAGTGGTCCTGCAACTTTATCCGCC
TCCATCCAGTCTATTAATTGTTGCCGGGAAGCTAGAGTAAGTAGTTCGCCAGTTAATAGTTTGCGCAACG
TTGTTGCCATTGCTACAGGCATCGTGGTGTCACGCTCGTCGTTTGGTATGGCTTCATTCAGCTCCGGTTC
CCAACGATCAAGGCGAGTTACATGATCCCCCATGTTGTGCAAAAAAGCGGTTAGCTCCTTCGGTCCTCCG
ATCGTTGTCAGAAGTAAGTTGGCCGCAGTGTTATCACTCATGGTTATGGCAGCACTGCATAATTCTCTTA
CTGTCATGCCATCCGTAAGATGCTTTTCTGTGACTGGTGAGTACTCAACCAAGTCATTCTGAGAATAGTG
TATGCGGCGACCGAGTTGCTCTTGCCCGGCGTCAATACGGGATAATACCGCGCCACATAGCAGAACTTTA
AAAGTGCTCATCATTGGAAAACGTTCTTCGGGGCGAAAACTCTCAAGGATCTTACCGCTGTTGAGATCCA
GTTCGATGTAACCCACTCGTGCACCCAACTGATCTTCAGCATCTTTTACTTTCACCAGCGTTTCTGGGTG
AGCAAAAACAGGAAGGCAAAATGCCGCAAAAAAGGGAATAAGGGCGACACGGAAATGTTGAATACTCATA
CTCTTCCTTTTTCAATATTATTGAAGCATTTATCAGGGTTATTGTCTCATGAGCGGATACATATTTGAAT
GTATTTAGAAAAATAAACAAATAGGGGTTCCGCGCACATTTCCCCGAAAAGTGCCACCTGACGTCTAAGA
AACCATTATTATCATGACATTAACCTATAAAAATAGGCGTATCACGAGGCCCTTTCGTC
Features (pLannotate 1.2.2; 16 found; start..end, strand, type, name):
    137..236     +  misc_feature   bom (fragment): basis of mobility region from pBR322
    242..399     -  CDS            lacZα (fragment): LacZα fragment of β-galactosidase; lacZ fragment
    445..461     -  CDS            lacZα (fragment): LacZα fragment of β-galactosidase; lacZ fragment
    635..737     +  promoter       cat promoter: promoter of the E. coli cat gene encoding chloramphenicol acetyltransferase
    738..1396    +  CDS            CmR: chloramphenicol acetyltransferase; cat; confers resistance to chloramphenicol
   1578..1736    +  CDS            ccdA (fragment): CCDA_ECO57 - Also known as H, letA. Experimental evidence at protein level: Swiss-Prot protein existence level 1. Antitoxin component of a type II toxin-antitoxin (TA) system which inhibits the post-segregational killing (PSK) of plasmid-free cells, also referred to as a plasmid addiction system. Binds to and blocks the activity of CcdB; will also remove bound CcdB protein from the CcdB-GyrA complex by forming a CcdA-CcdB complex, a process termed rejuvenation. Functions as a transcriptional corepressor for the ccdAB operon, repression also requires CcdB (By similarity). From Escherichia coli
   1741..2043    +  CDS            ccdB: CCDB_ECOLI - Also known as G, letB, letD. Experimental evidence at protein level: Swiss-Prot protein existence level 1. Toxic component of a type II toxin-antitoxin (TA) system, functioning in plasmid maintainence. Responsible for the post- segregational killing (PSK) of plasmid-free cells, also referred to as a plasmid addiction system. Half-life of over 2 hours. Cell killing by CcdB is accompanied by filamentation, defects in chromosome and plasmid segregation, defects in cell division, formation of anucleate cells, decreased DNA synthesis and plasmid loss. Interferes with the activity of DN
   2102..2169    +  misc_RNA       tracrRNA (fragment): trans-activating CRISPR RNA for the Streptococcus pyogenes CRISPR/Cas9 system
   2272..2288    -  protein_bind   lac operator: The lac repressor binds to the lac operator to inhibit transcription in E. coli. This inhibition can be relieved by adding lactose or isopropyl-β-D-thiogalactopyranoside (IPTG). lac repressor encoded by lacI
   2296..2326    -  promoter       lac promoter: promoter for the E. coli lac operon
   2341..2362    -  protein_bind   CAP binding site: CAP binding activates transcription in the presence of cAMP. E. coli catabolite activator protein
   2375..2467    -  CDS            lacI (fragment): lac repressor; lacI; The lac repressor binds to the lac operator to inhibit transcription in E. coli. This inhibition can be relieved by adding lactose or isopropyl-β-D-thiogalactopyranoside (IPTG).
   2650..3238    -  rep_origin     ori: high-copy-number ColE1/pMB1/pBR322/pUC origin of replication
   3409..4269    -  CDS            AmpR: β-lactamase; bla; confers resistance to ampicillin, carbenicillin, and related antibiotics
   4270..4374    -  promoter       AmpR promoter: bla
   4469..35      +  CDS            rop (fragment) (across the origin): Rop protein, which maintains plasmids at low copy number; rop
