[The description below was written by a language model from this plasmid's Addgene catalogue record and pLannotate feature annotations shown in this document.]
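Description:
pDGE474 is an empty "M1" shuttle vector for plant CRISPR/Cas9 work, built on a pUC57-BsaI backbone and used to assemble single guide RNA transcriptional units by ligating hybridized oligonucleotides. It is a high-copy E. coli plasmid carrying a ColE1/pUC-type origin and an AmpR (β-lactamase) gene with its own promoter. Remnants of the pUC lac region (lacZα fragments, lac promoter and operator, CAP site, a lacI fragment) and short bom and rop fragments are backbone residue with no evident functional role in the design.

According to the catalogue entry, guide expression is driven by the Solanum lycopersicum U3 promoter, a small-nuclear-RNA type promoter suited to producing guide transcripts in plants. The automated feature table does not annotate this promoter, so its position cannot be confirmed from the table. The annotated payload is a placeholder cassette consisting of a cat promoter and chloramphenicol resistance gene, a ccdA fragment and the complete ccdB toxin gene. It is followed directly by a fragment annotated as the Streptococcus pyogenes tracrRNA, which presumably represents the sgRNA scaffold.

This layout implies that the spacer oligonucleotide duplex replaces the CmR–ccdB cassette, placing the target sequence next to the scaffold. ccdB then serves as a negative selection, since it kills standard cloning strains that retain uncut vector. This explains why the empty plasmid is kept in a ccdB-tolerant strain under both chloramphenicol and ampicillin selection.

The "M1" designation and the associated publication on multiplex editing in Nicotiana benthamiana and Arabidopsis suggest that the finished sgRNA units are combined with others in a recipient vector. The record does not describe the downstream assembly steps or the restriction sites used.
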