Addgene plasmid #153265: pDGE474
Purpose: (Empty Backbone) M1 shuttle vector containing the Solanum lycopersicum U3 promoter for preparation of single guide RNA transcriptional units by cloning of hybridized oligonucleotides.
Depositing lab: Johannes Stuttmann. Depositing organization: Martin-Luther-Universitaet Halle-Wittenberg. Publication: Highly efficient multiplex editing: One-shot generation of 8x Nicotiana benthamiana and 12x Arabidopsis mutants. Stuttmann J, Barthel K, Martin P, Ordon J, Erickson JL, Herr R, Ferik F, Kretschmer C, Berner T, Keilwagen J, Marillonnet S, Bonas U. Plant J. 2021 Feb 12. doi: 10.1111/tpj.15197. PubMed 33577114.
Backbone
  Vector backbone: pUC57-BsaI
  Backbone size (bp): 2700
  Vector type: CRISPR
  Selectable markers: ccdB
Growth in bacteria
  Bacterial resistance: Chloramphenicol and Ampicillin, 25 & 100 μg/mL
  Growth temperature: 37°C
  Growth strain: ccdB Survival
  Copy number: High Copy
Gene/Insert
  Gene/Insert name: None
Terms and licenses: Academic/Nonprofit Terms; Industry Terms: Not Available to Industry
Depositor comments: Please visit https://www.biorxiv.org/content/10.1101/2020.03.31.018671v2 for bioRxiv preprint.
How to cite: pDGE474 was a gift from Johannes Stuttmann (Addgene plasmid # 153265 ; http://n2t.net/addgene:153265 ; RRID:Addgene_153265)
